>Addgene plasmid #27848 | pUT1682-HQ858766 | depositor partial sequence | sequence record 13122 | Author sequence
CACCATGTCAGCTAGGGATTCTAATCATTCATATAAATGTTCGGATGATTCTCAAATGCCGTACTACAAT
AACTCAGCACCTGTAGGAGAAAATGGTAGGATCCATATGGCAGAAAACAGTCTAGGACATCATTACTCAT
CCTCCGATATTGGATCACAAAGGATCAACAATTCCAACCCTCAAGTATTTGAAGCACAGTACTGCACTCT
GGAATCATCCTCAGCAAATGGTGTTTATCCTGCACAAAGCTCCACATCTTCTCATAGCATCTCCCCTTTA
AGTGGGAGCCCCCTGTCTCAGCATGACAGCCACTCAGACCACACATATAGTTCTCCTCCAAGTGCTTCCT
GTCTAACTGAGGTTGCAGATCTCCTGATTAAACAAAAAGAATTAGAGAATTCCATTGTTGGACCTGGACT
GGACATTAGTTCTGACTGCTCTCGGAGCTTGTTGCAAGCCCATGTTCCAGTGAGACCAGACAACTGGAGA
CAACTTCTGGGAATTAATGGAGGAGACTTGATGCAAGTAGTCATAGCATGTGGTAAGGCTGTTGCAGAGA
ATGATGTCTTTGCAACAGAACTGTTAATATCTGAGCTTGGTCACCTGGTATCTGTATCTGGAGATCCAAT
GCAACGACTTGGAGCCTATATGCTTGAAGGAATTGTTGCTAGACTTTCTTCCTCCGGCAGTATGCTATAT
AAATCTTTGAAATGTAAAGAACCTACAAGCTCTGAGCTCATGTCATATATGCATCTCCTTTACGAGATCT
GCCCATTCTACAAGTTTGGTTACATGTCAGCAAATGGTGCCATTGCCGAGGCTATTAAGGGCGAGAACTT
TGTTCACATAATTGATTTCCAAATTGCTCAGGGGAGCCAGTGGGTTACTCTGCTACAGGCCCTTGCTGCA
AGACCTGGGGGGCCACCATACATTAGAATCACTGGTATAGATGACTCAAATTCTGCTTATGCCAGAGGAG
GCGGGCTTGATATAGTTGGGAGGACGTTGCGTGATGTTGCTAATTCATGTGGTCTTCCTTTTGAGTTCAA
TGCCGTTCCAGCTGCTAGCCATGAGGTTGAGCTTCAGCATCTTGCTATAAGACATGGGGAGATTATTGCT
GTGAATTTTGCCTATCAGCTACATCATGTTCCTGACGAAAGTGTAAGTACAGAAAATCATCGGGATAGGA
TTATAAGAATGATCAAGAGCATCAATCCTAGGGTTGTTACTCTCGTTGAACAGGAGTCAAATACAAACAC
AGCTCCATTCTTCCCAAGGTACATGGAAACTCTCAACTACTATACAGCCATGTTTGAGTCGATAGATGTT
GCTCTCCCAAGGGATGATAGGAGGCGGATGAGCGCAGAACAACACTGTGTTGCAAGGGATATTGTTAATT
TAATCGCATGCGAGGGTGCTGAAAGGGTTGAGAGGCACGAGCTGTTTGGAAAATGGAAGTCAAGATTTGC
AATGGCTGGATTTAGACCGTACCCACTGAGTTCAGTTGTGAACAACACTATCAACACATTGTTGCATACC
TACAACAGCTACTACAGGCTTGAGGAGAGAGATGGTGTCCTTTACCTTGGATGGAAAAACAGAGTATTGG
TTGTATCTTCGGCATGGTGT
