>Addgene plasmid #27848 | pUT1682-HQ858766 | addgene partial sequence | sequence record 34138 | 27848 with M13pUC-Fwd
TGATTTTATTTTGACTGATAGTGACCTGTTCGTTGCAACAAATTGATGAGCAATGCTTTTTTATAATGCC
AACTTTGTACAAAAAAGCAGGCTCCGCGGCCGCCTTGTTTAACTTTAAGAAGGAGCCCTTCACCATGTCA
GCTAGGGATTCTAATCATTCATATAAATGTTCGGATGATTCTCAAATGCCGTACTACAATAACTCAGCAC
CTGTAGGAGAAAATGGTAGGATCCATATGGCAGAAAACAGTCTAGGACATCATTACTCATCCTCCGATAT
TGGATCACAAAGGATCAACAATTCCAACCCTCAAGTATTTGAAGCACAGTACTGCACTCTGGAATCATCC
TCAGCAAATGGTGTTTATCCTGCACAAAGCTCCACATCTTCTCATAGCATCTCCCCTTTAAGTGGGAGCC
CCCTGTCTCAGCATGACAGCCACTCAGACCACACATATAGTTCTCCTCCAAGTGCTTCCTGTCTAACTGA
GGTTGCAGATCTCCTGATTAAACAAAAAGAATTAGAGAATTCCATTGTTGGACCTGGACTGGACATTAGT
TCTGACTGCTCTCGGAGCTTGTTGCAAGCCCATGTTCCAGTGAGACCAGACAACTGGAGACAACTTCTGG
GAATTAATGGAGGAGACTTGATGCAAGTAGTCATAGCATGTGGTAAGGCTGTTGCAGAGAATGATGTCTT
TGCAACAGAACTGTTAATATCTGAGCTTGGTCACCTGGTATCTGTATCTGGAGATCCAATGCAACGACT
