[The description below was written by a language model from this plasmid's Addgene catalogue record.]
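Description:
pUT1682-HQ858766 is a Gateway entry clone built on the commercial pENTR/SD backbone (about 2.6 kb without insert) and propagated in E. coli under kanamycin selection; the record lists it as low copy. No feature table is provided, so the backbone elements are not itemised. In general, though, pENTR/SD-type entry vectors flank the cloning site with attL recombination sites and place a bacterial ribosome-binding (Shine-Dalgarno) sequence upstream of the insert. M13 forward and reverse primer sites, listed here as the sequencing primers, lie outside the cassette. As an entry vector it is not designed to drive expression in plants or other eukaryotic hosts, and the record names no promoter.

The insert is a 1,626 bp coding sequence from Zea mays encoding a GRAS-family transcription factor, associated with the cDNA clone DV163953. It was PCR-amplified from a full-length maize cDNA template, and the product includes the native stop codon. The open reading frame can therefore be moved into destination vectors that supply N-terminal tags or fusion partners, whereas C-terminal fusions would not be read through. The second half of the plasmid name is the GenBank accession of the insert sequence. The catalogue lists the cloning method as restriction enzyme, and no tags or mutations are recorded.

The clone belongs to the Maize TFome, a collection of maize transcription factor open reading frames assembled for functional genomics. Its intended use is as a recombination-ready source of the GRAS coding sequence. LR recombination would transfer it into whichever destination vectors suit a downstream application such as protein expression, interaction assays or studies in plants.
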