Addgene plasmid #27848: pUT1682-HQ858766
Depositing lab: John Gray & Erich Grotewold. Depositing organization: University of Toledo. Publication: The Maize TFome--development of a transcription factor open reading frame collection for functional genomics. Burdo B, Gray J, Goetting-Minesky MP, Wittler B, Hunt M, Li T, Velliquette D, Thomas J, Gentzel I, dos Santos Brito M, Mejia-Guerra MK, Connolly LN, Qaisi D, Li W, Casas MI, Doseff AI, Grotewold E. Plant J. 2014 Oct;80(2):356-66. doi: 10.1111/tpj.12623. Epub 2014 Aug 26. PubMed 25053252.
Backbone
  Vector backbone: pENTR/SD
  Backbone manufacturer: Invitrogen
  Backbone size w/o insert (bp): 2601
  Vector type: Entry vector
Growth in bacteria
  Bacterial resistance: Kanamycin, 50 μg/mL
  Growth temperature: 37°C
  Growth strain: DH5alpha
  Growth instructions: E. coli TOP10
  Copy number: Low Copy
Gene/Insert
  Gene/Insert name: GRAS transcription factor from DV163953
  Species: Zea mays
  Insert size (bp): 1626
  GenBank ID: HQ858766
  Cloning method: Restriction Enzyme
  Sequencing primers: 5′ M13 For; 3′ M13 Rev
Terms and licenses: Academic/Nonprofit Terms; Industry Terms: Not Available to Industry
Depositor comments: This CDS was amplified using PCR from a full length cDNA template from the Maize Full-length cDNA Project (www.maizecdna.org) and the PCR product included the stop codon. The PCR product was cloned into a Gateway pENTR/SD vector. Further information on this gene may be obtained at www.grassius.org using the GenBank number. (The second half of the plasmid name is the GenBank Number for the sequence of the insert)
How to cite: pUT1682-HQ858766 was a gift from John Gray & Erich Grotewold (Addgene plasmid # 27848 ; http://n2t.net/addgene:27848 ; RRID:Addgene_27848)
